Addgene plasmid #77764: MKNK2 gRNA (BRDN0001148143)
Purpose: 3rd generation lentiviral gRNA plasmid targeting human MKNK2
Depositing lab: John Doench & David Root. Depositing organization: Broad Institute. Publication: Optimized sgRNA design to maximize activity and minimize off-target effects of CRISPR-Cas9. Doench JG, Fusi N, Sullender M, Hegde M, Vaimberg EW, Donovan KF, Smith I, Tothova Z, Wilen C, Orchard R, Virgin HW, Listgarten J, Root DE. Nat Biotechnol. 2016 Jan 18. doi: 10.1038/nbt.3437. PubMed 26780180.
Backbone
  Vector backbone: lentiGuide-Puro
  Backbone manufacturer: Zhang Lab (Addgene plasmid # 52963)
  Vector type: Mammalian Expression, Lentiviral, CRISPR
  Selectable markers: Puromycin
Growth in bacteria
  Bacterial resistance: Ampicillin, 100 μg/mL
  Growth temperature: 37°C
  Growth strain: DH5alpha
  Copy number: High Copy
Gene/Insert
  Gene/Insert name: MKNK2 (alt names: MKNK2; NM_017572.3)
  gRNA/shRNA sequence: CAGCGGCATCAAACTCAACG
  Species: H. sapiens (human)
  Entrez Gene: MKNK2 (a.k.a. GPRK7, MNK2)
  Promoter: hU6
  Cloning method: Unknown
  Sequencing primers: 5′ U6-F; 3′ pS2-R
Terms and licenses: Academic/Nonprofit Terms; Industry Terms: Not Available to Industry
Depositor comments: The gRNA was designed to target the following Genbank reference sequence(s): NM_017572.3,NM_199054.2. Note that this plasmid does NOT contain Cas9. It should be used in conjunction with lentiCas9-Blast (Addgene #52962) or otherwise with cell lines already expressing Cas9. Browse the full kinome gRNA library at http://www.addgene.org/pooled-library/broadgpp-human-kinome/ or visit http://www.broadinstitute.org/rnai/public/ for detailed protocols and information.
How to cite: MKNK2 gRNA (BRDN0001148143) was a gift from John Doench & David Root (Addgene plasmid # 77764 ; http://n2t.net/addgene:77764 ; RRID:Addgene_77764)
