[The description below was written by a language model from this plasmid's Addgene catalogue record and pLannotate feature annotations shown in this document.]
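Description:
MKNK2 gRNA (BRDN0001148143) is a third-generation lentiviral CRISPR guide plasmid built on the lentiGuide-Puro backbone and designed to target human MKNK2 (also known as MNK2 or GPRK7), with the guide chosen against two reference transcripts of the gene. It is propagated in E. coli as a high-copy plasmid through a ColE1/pUC-type origin and is selected with ampicillin via the β-lactamase gene. The bacterial portion of the 8,323 nt sequence also carries an f1 origin and remnants of a lac cloning region with T7 and T3 promoters. An SV40 origin and an SV40 polyadenylation signal lie just downstream of the 3' LTR.

The viral transfer cassette begins with an RSV promoter fused to a truncated HIV-1 5' LTR, an arrangement that makes genomic RNA production Tat-independent. This is followed by the Ψ packaging signal with a partial gag sequence and the Rev response element. Within the provirus, a human U6 RNA polymerase III promoter drives the MKNK2-specific spacer joined to the Streptococcus pyogenes guide RNA scaffold. A central polypurine tract sits downstream of the scaffold. The EF-1α core promoter with its intron A then expresses puromycin N-acetyltransferase for selecting transduced mammalian cells, with a WPRE to enhance transcript expression. A ΔU3 self-inactivating 3' LTR closes the cassette.

The plasmid does not encode Cas9, so it must be used together with a separate Cas9 lentiviral vector or in cells that already express the nuclease. It is an individual clone from a human kinome guide collection and is suited to Cas9-mediated knockout of MKNK2.
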