Features (pLannotate 1.2.2; 29 found; start..end, strand, type, name):
     14..80      +  CDS            small t antigen (fragment): SV40 (simian virus 40) small t antigen
    106..317     +  promoter       EF-1α core promoter: core promoter for human elongation factor EF-1α
    318..1256    +  intron         EF-1α intron A: intron upstream of the start codon of human EF-1α
   1278..1877    +  CDS            PuroR (fragment): puromycin N-acetyltransferase; pac from Streptomyces; confers resistance to puromycin
   1893..2481    +  misc_feature   WPRE: woodchuck hepatitis virus posttranscriptional regulatory element
   2532..2551    +  misc_feature   cPPT/CTS (fragment): central polypurine tract and central termination sequence of HIV-1
   2553..2786    +  LTR            3' LTR (ΔU3): self-inactivating 3' long terminal repeat (LTR) from HIV-1
   2864..2985    +  polyA_signal   SV40 poly(A) signal: SV40 polyadenylation signal
   3025..3160    +  rep_origin     SV40 ori: SV40 origin of replication
   3181..3199    -  promoter       T7 promoter: promoter for bacteriophage T7 RNA polymerase
   3207..3362    +  CDS            lacZα (fragment): LacZα fragment of β-galactosidase; lacZ fragment
   3367..3795    +  rep_origin     f1 ori (sequence partly withheld): f1 bacteriophage origin of replication; arrow indicates direction of (+) strand synthesis
   3848..3952    +  promoter       AmpR promoter: bla
   3953..4813    +  CDS            AmpR: β-lactamase; bla; confers resistance to ampicillin, carbenicillin, and related antibiotics
   4984..5572    +  rep_origin     ori: high-copy-number ColE1/pMB1/pBR322/pUC origin of replication
   5755..5847    +  CDS            lacI (fragment): lac repressor; lacI; The lac repressor binds to the lac operator to inhibit transcription in E. coli. This inhibition can be relieved by adding lactose or isopropyl-β-D-thiogalactopyranoside (IPTG).
   5860..5881    +  protein_bind   CAP binding site: CAP binding activates transcription in the presence of cAMP. E. coli catabolite activator protein
   5896..5926    +  promoter       lac promoter: promoter for the E. coli lac operon
   5934..5950    +  protein_bind   lac operator: The lac repressor binds to the lac operator to inhibit transcription in E. coli. This inhibition can be relieved by adding lactose or isopropyl-β-D-thiogalactopyranoside (IPTG). lac repressor encoded by lacI
   5995..6013    +  promoter       T3 promoter: promoter for bacteriophage T3 RNA polymerase
   6041..6267    +  promoter       RSV promoter: Rous sarcoma virus enhancer/promoter
   6268..6448    +  LTR            5' LTR (truncated): truncated 5' long terminal repeat (LTR) from HIV-1
   6495..6620    +  misc_feature   HIV-1 Ψ: packaging signal of human immunodeficiency virus type 1
   6604..6967    +  CDS            HIV-1 gag (fragment): gag protein from human immunodeficiency virus 1; gag
   7113..7346    +  misc_feature   RRE: The Rev response element (RRE) of HIV-1 allows for Rev-dependent mRNA export from the nucleus to the cytoplasm.
   7723..7749    +  CDS            Rev (fragment): human immunodeficiency virus 1 (HIV-1) Rev protein; rev; enhances nuclear export of unspliced and incompletely spliced viral mRNAs
   7753..7993    +  promoter       U6 promoter: RNA polymerase III promoter for human U6 snRNA
   8023..8098    +  misc_RNA       gRNA scaffold: guide RNA scaffold for the Streptococcus pyogenes CRISPR/Cas9 system
   8154..8271    +  misc_feature   cPPT/CTS: central polypurine tract and central termination sequence of HIV-1
>Addgene plasmid #77764 | MKNK2 gRNA (BRDN0001148143) | addgene full sequence | sequence record 188372 | Addgene Assembled Sequence
CCCGGGTGCAAAGATGGATAAAGTTTTAAACAGAGAGGAATCTTTGCAGCTAATGGACCTTCTAGGTCTT
GAAAGGAGTGGGAATTGGCTCCGGTGCCCGTCAGTGGGCAGAGCGCACATCGCCCACAGTCCCCGAGAAG
TTGGGGGGAGGGGTCGGCAATTGATCCGGTGCCTAGAGAAGGTGGCGCGGGGTAAACTGGGAAAGTGATG
TCGTGTACTGGCTCCGCCTTTTTCCCGAGGGTGGGGGAGAACCGTATATAAGTGCAGTAGTCGCCGTGAA
CGTTCTTTTTCGCAACGGGTTTGCCGCCAGAACACAGGTAAGTGCCGTGTGTGGTTCCCGCGGGCCTGGC
CTCTTTACGGGTTATGGCCCTTGCGTGCCTTGAATTACTTCCACCTGGCTGCAGTACGTGATTCTTGATC
CCGAGCTTCGGGTTGGAAGTGGGTGGGAGAGTTCGAGGCCTTGCGCTTAAGGAGCCCCTTCGCCTCGTGC
TTGAGTTGAGGCCTGGCCTGGGCGCTGGGGCCGCCGCGTGCGAATCTGGTGGCACCTTCGCGCCTGTCTC
GCTGCTTTCGATAAGTCTCTAGCCATTTAAAATTTTTGATGACCTGCTGCGACGCTTTTTTTCTGGCAAG
ATAGTCTTGTAAATGCGGGCCAAGATCTGCACACTGGTATTTCGGTTTTTGGGGCCGCGGGCGGCGACGG
GGCCCGTGCGTCCCAGCGCACATGTTCGGCGAGGCGGGGCCTGCGAGCGCGGCCACCGAGAATCGGACGG
GGGTAGTCTCAAGCTGGCCGGCCTGCTCTGGTGCCTGGCCTCGCGCCGCCGTGTATCGCCCCGCCCTGGG
CGGCAAGGCTGGCCCGGTCGGCACCAGTTGCGTGAGCGGAAAGATGGCCGCTTCCCGGCCCTGCTGCAGG
GAGCTCAAAATGGAGGACGCGGCGCTCGGGAGAGCGGGCGGGTGAGTCACCCACACAAAGGAAAAGGGCC
TTTCCGTCCTCAGCCGTCGCTTCATGTGACTCCACGGAGTACCGGGCGCCGTCCAGGCACCTCGATTAGT
TCTCGAGCTTTTGGAGTACGTCGTCTTTAGGTTGGGGGGAGGGGTTTTATGCGATGGAGTTTCCCCACAC
TGAGTGGGTGGAGACTGAAGTTAGGCCAGCTTGGCACTTGATGTAATTCTCCTTGGAATTTGCCCTTTTT
GAGTTTGGATCTTGGTTCATTCTCAAGCCTCAGACAGTGGTTCAAAGTTTTTTTCTTCCATTTCAGGTGT
CGTGACGTACGGCCACCATGACCGAGTACAAGCCCACGGTGCGCCTCGCCACCCGCGACGACGTCCCCAG
GGCCGTACGCACCCTCGCCGCCGCGTTCGCCGACTACCCCGCCACGCGCCACACCGTCGATCCGGACCGC
CACATCGAGCGGGTCACCGAGCTGCAAGAACTCTTCCTCACGCGCGTCGGGCTCGACATCGGCAAGGTGT
GGGTCGCGGACGACGGCGCCGCCGTGGCGGTCTGGACCACGCCGGAGAGCGTCGAAGCGGGGGCGGTGTT
CGCCGAGATCGGCCCGCGCATGGCCGAGTTGAGCGGTTCCCGGCTGGCCGCGCAGCAACAGATGGAAGGC
CTCCTGGCGCCGCACCGGCCCAAGGAGCCCGCGTGGTTCCTGGCCACCGTCGGAGTCTCGCCCGACCACC
AGGGCAAGGGTCTGGGCAGCGCCGTCGTGCTCCCCGGAGTGGAGGCGGCCGAGCGCGCCGGGGTGCCCGC
CTTCCTGGAGACCTCCGCGCCCCGCAACCTCCCCTTCTACGAGCGGCTCGGCTTCACCGTCACCGCCGAC
GTCGAGGTGCCCGAAGGACCGCGCACCTGGTGCATGACCCGCAAGCCCGGTGCCTGAACGCGTTAAGTCG
ACAATCAACCTCTGGATTACAAAATTTGTGAAAGATTGACTGGTATTCTTAACTATGTTGCTCCTTTTAC
GCTATGTGGATACGCTGCTTTAATGCCTTTGTATCATGCTATTGCTTCCCGTATGGCTTTCATTTTCTCC
TCCTTGTATAAATCCTGGTTGCTGTCTCTTTATGAGGAGTTGTGGCCCGTTGTCAGGCAACGTGGCGTGG
TGTGCACTGTGTTTGCTGACGCAACCCCCACTGGTTGGGGCATTGCCACCACCTGTCAGCTCCTTTCCGG
GACTTTCGCTTTCCCCCTCCCTATTGCCACGGCGGAACTCATCGCCGCCTGCCTTGCCCGCTGCTGGACA
GGGGCTCGGCTGTTGGGCACTGACAATTCCGTGGTGTTGTCGGGGAAATCATCGTCCTTTCCTTGGCTGC
TCGCCTGTGTTGCCACCTGGATTCTGCGCGGGACGTCCTTCTGCTACGTCCCTTCGGCCCTCAATCCAGC
GGACCTTCCTTCCCGCGGCCTGCTGCCGGCTCTGCGGCCTCTTCCGCGTCTTCGCCTTCGCCCTCAGACG
AGTCGGATCTCCCTTTGGGCCGCCTCCCCGCGTCGACTTTAAGACCAATGACTTACAAGGCAGCTGTAGA
TCTTAGCCACTTTTTAAAAGAAAAGGGGGGACTGGAAGGGCTAATTCACTCCCAACGAAGACAAGATCTG
CTTTTTGCTTGTACTGGGTCTCTCTGGTTAGACCAGATCTGAGCCTGGGAGCTCTCTGGCTAACTAGGGA
ACCCACTGCTTAAGCCTCAATAAAGCTTGCCTTGAGTGCTTCAAGTAGTGTGTGCCCGTCTGTTGTGTGA
CTCTGGTAACTAGAGATCCCTCAGACCCTTTTAGTCAGTGTGGAAAATCTCTAGCAGTACGTATAGTAGT
TCATGTCATCTTATTATTCAGTATTTATAACTTGCAAAGAAATGAATATCAGAGAGTGAGAGGAACTTGT
TTATTGCAGCTTATAATGGTTACAAATAAAGCAATAGCATCACAAATTTCACAAATAAAGCATTTTTTTC
ACTGCATTCTAGTTGTGGTTTGTCCAAACTCATCAATGTATCTTATCATGTCTGGCTCTAGCTATCCCGC
CCCTAACTCCGCCCATCCCGCCCCTAACTCCGCCCAGTTCCGCCCATTCTCCGCCCCATGGCTGACTAAT
TTTTTTTATTTATGCAGAGGCCGAGGCCGCCTCGGCCTCTGAGCTATTCCAGAAGTAGTGAGGAGGCTTT
TTTGGAGGCCTAGGGACGTACCCAATTCGCCCTATAGTGAGTCGTATTACGCGCGCTCACTGGCCGTCGT
TTTACAACGTCGTGACTGGGAAAACCCTGGCGTTACCCAACTTAATCGCCTTGCAGCACATCCCCCTTTC
GCCAGCTGGCGTAATAGCGAAGAGGCCCGCACCGATCGCCCTTCCCAACAGTTGCGCAGCCTGAATGGCG
AATGGG
[124 nt withheld, positions 3367-3490]
C
[91 nt withheld, positions 3492-3582]
A
[49 nt withheld, positions 3584-3632]
CCTTTGACGTTGGAGTCCACGTTCTTT
[37 nt withheld, positions 3660-3696]
ACCCTATCTCGGTCTATTCTTTTGATTTATAAGGGATTTTGCCGATTTCGGCCTATTGGTTAAAAAATGA
GCTGATTTAACAAAAATTTAACGCGAATTTTAACAAAATATTAACGCTTACAATTTAGGTGGCACTTTTC
GGGGAAATGTGCGCGGAACCCCTATTTGTTTATTTTTCTAAATACATTCAAATATGTATCCGCTCATGAG
ACAATAACCCTGATAAATGCTTCAATAATATTGAAAAAGGAAGAGTATGAGTATTCAACATTTCCGTGTC
GCCCTTATTCCCTTTTTTGCGGCATTTTGCCTTCCTGTTTTTGCTCACCCAGAAACGCTGGTGAAAGTAA
AAGATGCTGAAGATCAGTTGGGTGCACGAGTGGGTTACATCGAACTGGATCTCAACAGCGGTAAGATCCT
TGAGAGTTTTCGCCCCGAAGAACGTTTTCCAATGATGAGCACTTTTAAAGTTCTGCTATGTGGCGCGGTA
TTATCCCGTATTGACGCCGGGCAAGAGCAACTCGGTCGCCGCATACACTATTCTCAGAATGACTTGGTTG
AGTACTCACCAGTCACAGAAAAGCATCTTACGGATGGCATGACAGTAAGAGAATTATGCAGTGCTGCCAT
AACCATGAGTGATAACACTGCGGCCAACTTACTTCTGACAACGATCGGAGGACCGAAGGAGCTAACCGCT
TTTTTGCACAACATGGGGGATCATGTAACTCGCCTTGATCGTTGGGAACCGGAGCTGAATGAAGCCATAC
CAAACGACGAGCGTGACACCACGATGCCTGTAGCAATGGCAACAACGTTGCGCAAACTATTAACTGGCGA
ACTACTTACTCTAGCTTCCCGGCAACAATTAATAGACTGGATGGAGGCGGATAAAGTTGCAGGACCACTT
CTGCGCTCGGCCCTTCCGGCTGGCTGGTTTATTGCTGATAAATCTGGAGCCGGTGAGCGTGGGTCTCGCG
GTATCATTGCAGCACTGGGGCCAGATGGTAAGCCCTCCCGTATCGTAGTTATCTACACGACGGGGAGTCA
GGCAACTATGGATGAACGAAATAGACAGATCGCTGAGATAGGTGCCTCACTGATTAAGCATTGGTAACTG
TCAGACCAAGTTTACTCATATATACTTTAGATTGATTTAAAACTTCATTTTTAATTTAAAAGGATCTAGG
TGAAGATCCTTTTTGATAATCTCATGACCAAAATCCCTTAACGTGAGTTTTCGTTCCACTGAGCGTCAGA
CCCCGTAGAAAAGATCAAAGGATCTTCTTGAGATCCTTTTTTTCTGCGCGTAATCTGCTGCTTGCAAACA
AAAAAACCACCGCTACCAGCGGTGGTTTGTTTGCCGGATCAAGAGCTACCAACTCTTTTTCCGAAGGTAA
CTGGCTTCAGCAGAGCGCAGATACCAAATACTGTTCTTCTAGTGTAGCCGTAGTTAGGCCACCACTTCAA
GAACTCTGTAGCACCGCCTACATACCTCGCTCTGCTAATCCTGTTACCAGTGGCTGCTGCCAGTGGCGAT
AAGTCGTGTCTTACCGGGTTGGACTCAAGACGATAGTTACCGGATAAGGCGCAGCGGTCGGGCTGAACGG
GGGGTTCGTGCACACAGCCCAGCTTGGAGCGAACGACCTACACCGAACTGAGATACCTACAGCGTGAGCT
ATGAGAAAGCGCCACGCTTCCCGAAGGGAGAAAGGCGGACAGGTATCCGGTAAGCGGCAGGGTCGGAACA
GGAGAGCGCACGAGGGAGCTTCCAGGGGGAAACGCCTGGTATCTTTATAGTCCTGTCGGGTTTCGCCACC
TCTGACTTGAGCGTCGATTTTTGTGATGCTCGTCAGGGGGGCGGAGCCTATGGAAAAACGCCAGCAACGC
GGCCTTTTTACGGTTCCTGGCCTTTTGCTGGCCTTTTGCTCACATGTTCTTTCCTGCGTTATCCCCTGAT
TCTGTGGATAACCGTATTACCGCCTTTGAGTGAGCTGATACCGCTCGCCGCAGCCGAACGACCGAGCGCA
GCGAGTCAGTGAGCGAGGAAGCGGAAGAGCGCCCAATACGCAAACCGCCTCTCCCCGCGCGTTGGCCGAT
TCATTAATGCAGCTGGCACGACAGGTTTCCCGACTGGAAAGCGGGCAGTGAGCGCAACGCAATTAATGTG
AGTTAGCTCACTCATTAGGCACCCCAGGCTTTACACTTTATGCTTCCGGCTCGTATGTTGTGTGGAATTG
TGAGCGGATAACAATTTCACACAGGAAACAGCTATGACCATGATTACGCCAAGCGCGCAATTAACCCTCA
CTAAAGGGAACAAAAGCTGGAGCTGCAAGCTTAATGTAGTCTTATGCAATACTCTTGTAGTCTTGCAACA
TGGTAACGATGAGTTAGCAACATGCCTTACAAGGAGAGAAAAAGCACCGTGCATGCCGATTGGTGGAAGT
AAGGTGGTACGATCGTGCCTTATTAGGAAGGCAACAGACGGGTCTGACATGGATTGGACGAACCACTGAA
TTGCCGCATTGCAGAGATATTGTATTTAAGTGCCTAGCTCGATACATAAACGGGTCTCTCTGGTTAGACC
AGATCTGAGCCTGGGAGCTCTCTGGCTAACTAGGGAACCCACTGCTTAAGCCTCAATAAAGCTTGCCTTG
AGTGCTTCAAGTAGTGTGTGCCCGTCTGTTGTGTGACTCTGGTAACTAGAGATCCCTCAGACCCTTTTAG
TCAGTGTGGAAAATCTCTAGCAGTGGCGCCCGAACAGGGACTTGAAAGCGAAAGGGAAACCAGAGGAGCT
CTCTCGACGCAGGACTCGGCTTGCTGAAGCGCGCACGGCAAGAGGCGAGGGGCGGCGACTGGTGAGTACG
CCAAAAATTTTGACTAGCGGAGGCTAGAAGGAGAGAGATGGGTGCGAGAGCGTCAGTATTAAGCGGGGGA
GAATTAGATCGCGATGGGAAAAAATTCGGTTAAGGCCAGGGGGAAAGAAAAAATATAAATTAAAACATAT
AGTATGGGCAAGCAGGGAGCTAGAACGATTCGCAGTTAATCCTGGCCTGTTAGAAACATCAGAAGGCTGT
AGACAAATACTGGGACAGCTACAACCATCCCTTCAGACAGGATCAGAAGAACTTAGATCATTATATAATA
CAGTAGCAACCCTCTATTGTGTGCATCAAAGGATAGAGATAAAAGACACCAAGGAAGCTTTAGACAAGAT
AGAGGAAGAGCAAAACAAAAGTAAGACCACCGCACAGCAAGCGGCCGCTGATCTTCAGACCTGGAGGAGG
AGATATGAGGGACAATTGGAGAAGTGAATTATATAAATATAAAGTAGTAAAAATTGAACCATTAGGAGTA
GCACCCACCAAGGCAAAGAGAAGAGTGGTGCAGAGAGAAAAAAGAGCAGTGGGAATAGGAGCTTTGTTCC
TTGGGTTCTTGGGAGCAGCAGGAAGCACTATGGGCGCAGCGTCAATGACGCTGACGGTACAGGCCAGACA
ATTATTGTCTGGTATAGTGCAGCAGCAGAACAATTTGCTGAGGGCTATTGAGGCGCAACAGCATCTGTTG
CAACTCACAGTCTGGGGCATCAAGCAGCTCCAGGCAAGAATCCTGGCTGTGGAAAGATACCTAAAGGATC
AACAGCTCCTGGGGATTTGGGGTTGCTCTGGAAAACTCATTTGCACCACTGCTGTGCCTTGGAATGCTAG
TTGGAGTAATAAATCTCTGGAACAGATTTGGAATCACACGACCTGGATGGAGTGGGACAGAGAAATTAAC
AATTACACAAGCTTAATACACTCCTTAATTGAAGAATCGCAAAACCAGCAAGAAAAGAATGAACAAGAAT
TATTGGAATTAGATAAATGGGCAAGTTTGTGGAATTGGTTTAACATAACAAATTGGCTGTGGTATATAAA
ATTATTCATAATGATAGTAGGAGGCTTGGTAGGTTTAAGAATAGTTTTTGCTGTACTTTCTATAGTGAAT
AGAGTTAGGCAGGGATATTCACCATTATCGTTTCAGACCCACCTCCCAACCCCGAGGGGACCCAGAGAGG
GCCTATTTCCCATGATTCCTTCATATTTGCATATACGATACAAGGCTGTTAGAGAGATAATTAGAATTAA
TTTGACTGTAAACACAAAGATATTAGTACAAAATACGTGACGTAGAAAGTAATAATTTCTTGGGTAGTTT
GCAGTTTTAAAATTATGTTTTAAAATGGACTATCATATGCTTACCGTAACTTGAAAGTATTTCGATTTCT
TGGCTTTATATATCTTGTGGAAAGGACGAAACACCGCAGCGGCATCAAACTCAACGGTTTTAGAGCTAGA
AATAGCAAGTTAAAATAAGGCTAGTCCGTTATCAACTTGAAAAAGTGGCACCGAGTCGGTGCTTTTTTAA
GCTTGGCGTAACTAGATCTTGAGACAAATGGCAGTATTCATCCACAATTTTAAAAGAAAAGGGGGGATTG
GGGGGTACAGTGCAGGGGAAAGAATAGTAGACATAATAGCAACAGACATACAAACTAAAGAATTACAAAA
ACAAATTACAAAAATTCAAAATTTTCGGGTTTATTACAGGGACAGCAGAGATCCACTTTGGCGCCGGCTC
GAGGGGG
