>Addgene plasmid #77764 | MKNK2 gRNA (BRDN0001148143) | depositor partial sequence | sequence record 145224 | Target Sequence
CAGCGGCATCAAACTCAACG
