>Addgene plasmid #77764 | MKNK2 gRNA (BRDN0001148143) | addgene partial sequence | sequence record 188371 | hU6-F
CGTAGAAAGTAATAATTTCTTGGGTAGTTTGCAGTTTTAAAATTATGTTTTAAAATGGACTATCATATGC
TTACCGTAACTTGAAAGTATTTCGATTTCTTGGCTTTATATATCTTGTGGAAAGGACGAAACACCGCAGC
GGCATCAAACTCAACGGTTTTAGAGCTAGAAATAGCAAGTTAAAATAAGGCTAGTCCGTTATCAACTTGA
AAAAGTGGCACCGAGTCGGTGCTTTTTTAAGCTTGGCGTAACTAGATCTTGAGACAAATGGCAGTATTCA
TCCACAATTTTAAAAGAAAAGGGGGGATTGGGGGGTACAGTGCAGGGGAAAGAATAGTAGACATAATAGC
AACAGACATACAAACTAAAGAATTACAAAAACAAATTACAAAAATTCAAAATTTTCGGGTTTATTACAGG
GACAGCAGAGATCCACTTTGGCGCCGGCTCGAGGGGGCCCGGGTGCAAAGATGGATAAAGTTTTAAACAG
AGAGGAATCTTTGCAGCTAATGGACCTTCTAGGTCTTGAAAGGAGTGGGAATTGGCTCCGGTGCCCGTCA
GTGGGCAGAG
